>Addgene plasmid #202353 | Talin-T58-Cterminal-mEmerald | addgene full sequence | sequence record 402943 | Addgene NGS Result
TTATTAATAGTAATCAATTACGGGGTCATTAGTTCATAGCCCATATATGGAGTTCCGCGTTACATAACTT
ACGGTAAATGGCCCGCCTGGCTGACCGCCCAACGACCCCCGCCCATTGACGTCAATAATGACGTATGTTC
CCATAGTAACGCCAATAGGGACTTTCCATTGACGTCAATGGGTGGAGTATTTACGGTAAACTGCCCACTT
GGCAGTACATCAAGTGTATCATATGCCAAGTACGCCCCCTATTGACGTCAATGACGGTAAATGGCCCGCC
TGGCATTATGCCCAGTACATGACCTTATGGGACTTTCCTACTTGGCAGTACATCTACGTATTAGTCATCG
CTATTACCATGGTGATGCGGTTTTGGCAGTACATCAATGGGCGTGGATAGCGGTTTGACTCACGGGGATT
TCCAAGTCTCCACCCCATTGACGTCAATGGGAGTTTGTTTTGGCACCAAAATCAACGGGACTTTCCAAAA
TGTCGTAACAACTCCGCCCCATTGACGCAAATGGGCGGTAGGCGTGTACGGTGGGAGGTCTATATAAGCA
GAGCTGGTTTAGTGAACCGTCAGATCCGCTAGCGCTACCGGACTCAGATCTCGAGCTCAAGCTTCGAATT
CTAGCCACCATGGTTGCGCTTTCGCTGAAGATTAGCATTGGGAATGTGGTGAAGACGATGCAATTTGAGC
CATCTACCATGGTGTACGACGCCTGCCGCATGATTCGTGAGCGGATCCCAGAGGCCCTGGCTGGCCCTCC
CAACGACTTTGGGCTCTTTCTGTCAGATGATGACCCCAAAAAAGGCATCTGGCTAGAGGCTGGGAAAGCT
TTGGACTACTACATGCTCCGAAATGGGGACACCATGGAGTACAGAAAAAAGCAGAGACCCCTGAAGATAC
GGATGTTAGACGGAACGGTGAAGACTATCATGGTGGATGACTCCAAGACCGTCACAGACATGCTCATGAC
CATTTGTGCCCGAATTGGTATCACCAACCATGATGAGTATTCACTGGTTCGAGAGCTGATGGAAGAAAAG
AAAGATGAGGGGACAGGGACCCTGAGAAAAGACAAGACCCTACTGCGAGATGAAAAGAAGATGGAGAAGC
TAAAGCAGAAGTTGCACACAGACGATGAGTTGAACTGGCTGGACCATGGGCGGACACTGAGGGAACAGGG
AGTGGAAGAGCATGAGACGTTGCTGCTGCGGAGAAAGTTCTTCTACTCAGACCAGAATGTGGATTCCCGA
GACCCTGTACAGCTGAACCTTCTCTATGTGCAGGCACGAGATGACATCCTGAATGGCTCCCATCCTGTCT
CCTTTGACAAGGCCTGTGAATTTGCAGGCTTCCAGTGCCAGATCCAGTTTGGACCTCACAATGAACAGAA
GCACAAGGCTGGCTTCCTTGACCTGAAGGACTTCCTGCCCAAGGAGTATGTGAAGCAGAAGGGAGAGCGT
AAGATCTTTCAGGCACACAAGAATTGTGGGCAGATGAGTGAAATTGAGGCCAAGGTACGCTACGTGAAGC
TGGCCCGTTCCCTCAAGACTTACGGTGTCTCCTTCTTCCTAGTCAAGGAAAAGATGAAGGGGAAGAATAA
ACTGGTGCCCAGGCTGTTGGGCATCACTAAGGAGTGTGTGATGCGTGTGGATGAGAAGACCAAGGAGGTG
ATTCAGGAATGGAGCCTCACCAACATCAAACGCTGGGCTGCCTCTCCCAAGAGCTTTACTCTGGACTTTG
GAGACTATCAGGATGGCTACTACTCAGTACAGACGACAGAAGGCGAGCAGATCGCACAGCTCATTGCTGG
CTACATAGATATCATCCTTAAGAAGAAAAAAAGCAAGGACCATTTTGGGCTGGAGGGAGATGAAGAGTCT
ACTATGTTGGAGGACTCAGTGTCTCCCAAAAAGTCAACAGTCCTTCAGCAGCAGTACAACCGAGTGGGGA
AAGTGGAGCACGGCTCTGTGGCTCTGCCAGCCATCATGCGCTCTGGAGCCTCTGGTCCTGAGAATTTCCA
GGTGGGGAGCATGCCACCTGCCCAGCAGCAGATCACCAGTGGCCAGATGCACCGAGGACACATGCCACCT
CTGACTTCAGCCCAGCAGGCGCTCACTGGAACCATTAACTCCAGCATGCAGGCTGTGCAGGCTGCCCAGG
CCACTCTGGATGACTTTGAGACTCTACCCCCTCTTGGCCAGGATGCTGCCTCCAAAGCTTGGCGTAAGAA
CAAGATGGATGAATCAAAGCATGAGATCCACTCCCAGGTAGATGCCATCACAGCTGGCACTGCCTCTGTG
GTAAACCTGACAGCAGGAGATCCTGCAGAGACAGACTATACAGCAGTGGGCTGTGCAGTCACCACCATCT
CTTCCAACCTGACGGAGATGTCCCGTGGGGTGAAGCTATTGGCTGCCCTGCTGGAGGATGAAGGCGGCAA
TGGCCGGCCCCTTCTGCAAGCAGCAAAGGGCCTTGCAGGGGCTGTGTCGGAACTGCTTCGCAGTGCTCAG
CCCGCCAGCGCTGAGCCTCGTCAGAACCTGCTGCAGGCAGCCGGGAACGTGGGCCAGGCCAGTGGGGAGC
TGTTGCAGCAAATTGGGGAAAGTGACACTGACCCCCACTTCCAGGATGTTCTAATGCAGCTAGCAAACGC
AGTGGCAAGTGCTGCAGCCGCCCTGGTCCTCAAGGCCAAGAGTGTGGCCCAGCGCACAGAGGATTCCGGG
CTTCAGACCCAAGTGATTGCTGCAGCTACGCAATGTGCTCTGTCCACTTCCCAGCTGGTGGCCTGTACCA
AGGTGGTAGCACCTACAATCAGCTCACCTGTGTGCCAAGAACAGCTAGTCGAGGCTGGGCGACTGGTGGC
CAAAGCTGTGGAGGGCTGTGTGTCTGCCTCGCAAGCAGCTACAGAAGATGGACAGCTGCTTCGAGGGGTA
GGAGCAGCAGCCACGGCTGTCACCCAGGCCCTCAATGAGCTGCTGCAGCACGTGAAGGCCCACGCCACCG
GAGCTGGGCCTGCCGGTCGGTATGACCAAGCCACTGATACCATCCTCACCGTCACTGAAAACATCTTCAG
CTCCATGGGTGATGCTGGGGAGATGGTGCGCCAGGCCCGCATCCTGGCCCAAGCCACCTCAGACCTGGTC
AATGCTATCAAGGCCGATGCTGAGGGGGAGAGTGATCTGGAGAACTCTAGAAAGCTCCTGAGTGCTGCCA
AGATCCTCGCTGATGCCACCGCCAAGATGGTGGAGGCGGCCAAGGGAGCAGCCGCCCACCCTGACAGTGA
GGAACAGCAGCAGCGACTGCGTGAAGCAGCTGAGGGGCTTCGCATGGCCACCAATGCAGCTGCGCAGAAC
GCCATCAAGAAAGGTACCCAGGCCTGCATTACAGCAGCCAGTGCTGTGTCTGGTATCATTGCTGACCTCG
ACACCACCATCATGTTCGCTACTGCTGGCACACTTAACCGTGAGGGTGCTGAAACTTTTGCTGACCACCG
GGAGGGTATCTTAAAGACAGCAAAGGTTCTTGTGGAGGACACCAAGGTCCTAGTGCAGAATGCAGCTGGG
AGCCAGGAGAAGTTGGCACAAGCCGCCCAGTCCTCCGTGGCCACCATTACCCGCCTCGCTGATGTGGTCA
AGCTCGGTGCAGCCAGCCTAGGAGCCGAAGACCCTGAAACTCAGGTGGTGCTGATCAATGCAGTAAAGGA
CGTAGCCAAGGCCCTGGGTGACCTCATCAGCGCTACGAAGGCTGCAGCGGGCAAAGTTGGGGATGACCCT
GCAGTGTGGCAGCTCAAGAACTCTGCCAAGGTGATGGTGACCAATGTGACATCATTGCTCAAGACAGTGA
AGGCTGTGGAAGATGAGGCCACCAAAGGCACACGGGCCCTAGAGGCAACCACAGAGCACATACGTCAGGA
ACTGGCGGTCTTCTGTTCCCCAGAGCCACCTGCCAAGACCTCTACCCCTGAAGACTTCATCCGAATGACC
AAGGGTATTACTATGGCAACAGCCAAAGCCGTTGCTGCTGGCAATTCCTGTCGACAGGAAGATGTCATTG
CCACAGCCAATCTGAGCCGACGGGCTATTGCGGACATGCTTCGGGCTTGCAAGGAAGCAGCTTTCCACCC
AGAAGTGGCACCTGATGTACGGCTCCGAGCCCTGCACTATGGCCGGGAGTGTGCCAATGGTTACCTGGAA
CTGCTGGACCACGTGCTGCTGACCCTTCAGAAGCCAAACCCAGACCTGAAGCAGCAGCTAACTGGACACT
CAAAGCGGGTTGCTGGCTCTGTGACTGAGCTCATCCAGGCTGCTGAAGCCATGAAAGGAACAGAGTGGGT
GGACCCAGAGGACCCTACTGTCATTGCTGAGAATGAGCTCTTGGGAGCCGCAGCCGCCATCGAGGCTGCA
GCCAAGAAGCTGGAGCAGCTGAAGCCCAGGGCCAAACCCAAGGAGGCGGATGAGTCCTTGAACTTTGAGG
AACAAATCCTAGAAGCTGCCAAGTCCATCGCTGCAGCCACCAGTGCACTGGTAAAGGCTGCGTCAGCAGC
CCAGAGGGAGCTGGTGGCTCAAGGAAAGGTGGGCGCCATTCCAGCCAATGCACTGGATGATGGGCAGTGG
TCGCAGGGCCTCATTTCCGCTGCCCGTATGGTGGCTGCGGCCACCAACAATCTGTGTGAAGCAGCTAACG
CAGCTGTCCAGGGCCATGCTAGCCAGGAGAAACTCATTTCCTCAGCCAAGCAAGTAGCTGCCTCCACAGC
TCAGCTCCTGGTAGCTTGCAAGGTCAAAGCAGATCAGGACTCTGAGGCAATGAAACGGCTCCAGGCTGCT
GGCAATGCAGTGAAGAGGGCCTCAGATAACCTGGTAAAGGCGGCCCAGAAAGCTGCAGCCTTCGAAGACC
AGGAGAATGAGACGGTGGTGGTGAAGGAGAAAATGGTTGGGGGCATTGCCCAGATTATCGCAGCACAGGA
AGAGATGCTTCGGAAGGAACGAGAGCTGGAAGAGGCTCGGAAAAAGCTCGCCCAGATCCGGCAGCAGCAG
TACAAGTTCTTGCCTTCAGAGCTTCGAGACGAGCACGGCTCCGCGTCCCGATCACCGGTCGCCACCATGG
TGAGCAAGGGCGAGGAGCTGTTCACCGGGGTGGTGCCCATCCTGGTCGAGCTGGACGGCGACGTAAACGG
CCACAAGTTCAGCGTGTCCGGCGAGGGCGAGGGCGATGCCACCTACGGCAAGCTGACCCTGAAGTTCATC
TGCACCACCGGCAAGCTGCCCGTGCCCTGGCCCACCCTCGTGACCACCTTGACCTACGGCGTGCAGTGCT
TCGCCCGCTACCCCGACCACATGAAGCAGCACGACTTCTTCAAGTCCGCCATGCCCGAAGGCTACGTCCA
GGAGCGCACCATCTTCTTCAAGGACGACGGCAACTACAAGACCCGCGCCGAGGTGAAGTTCGAGGGCGAC
ACCCTGGTGAACCGCATCGAGCTGAAGGGCATCGACTTCAAGGAGGACGGCAACATCCTGGGGCACAAGC
TGGAGTACAACTACAACAGCCACAAGGTCTATATCACCGCCGACAAGCAGAAGAACGGCATCAAGGTGAA
CTTCAAGACCCGCCACAACATCGAGGACGGCAGCGTGCAGCTCGCCGACCACTACCAGCAGAACACCCCC
ATCGGCGACGGCCCCGTGCTGCTGCCCGACAACCACTACCTGAGCACCCAGTCCAAGCTGAGCAAAGACC
CCAACGAGAAGCGCGATCACATGGTCCTGCTGGAGTTCGTGACCGCCGCCGGGATCACTCTCGGCATGGA
CGAGCTGTACAAGTAAGCGGCCGCGACTCTAGATCATAATCAGCCATACCACATTTGTAGAGGTTTTACT
TGCTTTAAAAAACCTCCCACACCTCCCCCTGAACCTGAAACATAAAATGAATGCAATTGTTGTTGTTAAC
TTGTTTATTGCAGCTTATAATGGTTACAAATAAAGCAATAGCATCACAAATTTCACAAATAAAGCATTTT
TTTCACTGCATTCTAGTTGTGGTTTGTCCAAACTCATCAATGTATCTTAAGGCGTAAATTGTAAGCGTTA
ATATTTTGTTAAAATTCGCGTTAAATTTTTGTTAAATCAGCTCATTTTTTAACCAATAGGCCGAAATCGG
CAAAATCCCTTATAAATCAAAAGAATAGACCGAGATAGGGT
[37 nt withheld, positions 6202-6238]
AAAGAACGTGGACTCCAACGTCAAAGG
[49 nt withheld, positions 6266-6314]
T
[91 nt withheld, positions 6316-6406]
G
[124 nt withheld, positions 6408-6531]
CAGGTGGCACTTTTCGGGGAAATGTGCGCGGAACCCCTATTTGTTTATTTTTCTAAATACATTCAAATAT
GTATCCGCTCATGAGACAATAACCCTGATAAATGCTTCAATAATATTGAAAAAGGAAGAGTCCTGAGGCG
GAAAGAACCAGCTGTGGAATGTGTGTCAGTTAGGGTGTGGAAAGTCCCCAGGCTCCCCAGCAGGCAGAAG
TATGCAAAGCATGCATCTCAATTAGTCAGCAACCAGGTGTGGAAAGTCCCCAGGCTCCCCAGCAGGCAGA
AGTATGCAAAGCATGCATCTCAATTAGTCAGCAACCATAGTCCCGCCCCTAACTCCGCCCATCCCGCCCC
TAACTCCGCCCAGTTCCGCCCATTCTCCGCCCCATGGCTGACTAATTTTTTTTATTTATGCAGAGGCCGA
GGCCGCCTCGGCCTCTGAGCTATTCCAGAAGTAGTGAGGAGGCTTTTTTGGAGGCCTAGGCTTTTGCAAA
GATCGATCAAGAGACAGGATGAGGATCGTTTCGCATGATTGAACAAGATGGATTGCACGCAGGTTCTCCG
GCCGCTTGGGTGGAGAGGCTATTCGGCTATGACTGGGCACAACAGACAATCGGCTGCTCTGATGCCGCCG
TGTTCCGGCTGTCAGCGCAGGGGCGCCCGGTTCTTTTTGTCAAGACCGACCTGTCCGGTGCCCTGAATGA
ACTGCAAGACGAGGCAGCGCGGCTATCGTGGCTGGCCACGACGGGCGTTCCTTGCGCAGCTGTGCTCGAC
GTTGTCACTGAAGCGGGAAGGGACTGGCTGCTATTGGGCGAAGTGCCGGGGCAGGATCTCCTGTCATCTC
ACCTTGCTCCTGCCGAGAAAGTATCCATCATGGCTGATGCAATGCGGCGGCTGCATACGCTTGATCCGGC
TACCTGCCCATTCGACCACCAAGCGAAACATCGCATCGAGCGAGCACGTACTCGGATGGAAGCCGGTCTT
GTCGATCAGGATGATCTGGACGAAGAGCATCAGGGGCTCGCGCCAGCCGAACTGTTCGCCAGGCTCAAGG
CGAGCATGCCCGACGGCGAGGATCTCGTCGTGACCCATGGCGATGCCTGCTTGCCGAATATCATGGTGGA
AAATGGCCGCTTTTCTGGATTCATCGACTGTGGCCGGCTGGGTGTGGCGGACCGCTATCAGGACATAGCG
TTGGCTACCCGTGATATTGCTGAAGAGCTTGGCGGCGAATGGGCTGACCGCTTCCTCGTGCTTTACGGTA
TCGCCGCTCCCGATTCGCAGCGCATCGCCTTCTATCGCCTTCTTGACGAGTTCTTCTGAGCGGGACTCTG
GGGTTCGAAATGACCGACCAAGCGACGCCCAACCTGCCATCACGAGATTTCGATTCCACCGCCGCCTTCT
ATGAAAGGTTGGGCTTCGGAATCGTTTTCCGGGACGCCGGCTGGATGATCCTCCAGCGCGGGGATCTCAT
GCTGGAGTTCTTCGCCCACCCTAGGGGGAGGCTAACTGAAACACGGAAGGAGACAATACCGGAAGGAACC
CGCGCTATGACGGCAATAAAAAGACAGAATAAAACGCACGGTGTTGGGTCGTTTGTTCATAAACGCGGGG
TTCGGTCCCAGGGCTGGCACTCTGTCGATACCCCACCGAGACCCCATTGGGGCCAATACGCCCGCGTTTC
TTCCTTTTCCCCACCCCACCCCCCAAGTTCGGGTGAAGGCCCAGGGCTCGCAGCCAACGTCGGGGCGGCA
GGCCCTGCCATAGCCTCAGGTTACTCATATATACTTTAGATTGATTTAAAACTTCATTTTTAATTTAAAA
GGATCTAGGTGAAGATCCTTTTTGATAATCTCATGACCAAAATCCCTTAACGTGAGTTTTCGTTCCACTG
AGCGTCAGACCCCGTAGAAAAGATCAAAGGATCTTCTTGAGATCCTTTTTTTCTGCGCGTAATCTGCTGC
TTGCAAACAAAAAAACCACCGCTACCAGCGGTGGTTTGTTTGCCGGATCAAGAGCTACCAACTCTTTTTC
CGAAGGTAACTGGCTTCAGCAGAGCGCAGATACCAAATACTGTTCTTCTAGTGTAGCCGTAGTTAGGCCA
CCACTTCAAGAACTCTGTAGCACCGCCTACATACCTCGCTCTGCTAATCCTGTTACCAGTGGCTGCTGCC
AGTGGCGATAAGTCGTGTCTTACCGGGTTGGACTCAAGACGATAGTTACCGGATAAGGCGCAGCGGTCGG
GCTGAACGGGGGGTTCGTGCACACAGCCCAGCTTGGAGCGAACGACCTACACCGAACTGAGATACCTACA
GCGTGAGCTATGAGAAAGCGCCACGCTTCCCGAAGGGAGAAAGGCGGACAGGTATCCGGTAAGCGGCAGG
GTCGGAACAGGAGAGCGCACGAGGGAGCTTCCAGGGGGAAACGCCTGGTATCTTTATAGTCCTGTCGGGT
TTCGCCACCTCTGACTTGAGCGTCGATTTTTGTGATGCTCGTCAGGGGGGCGGAGCCTATGGAAAAACGC
CAGCAACGCGGCCTTTTTACGGTTCCTGGCCTTTTGCTGGCCTTTTGCTCACATGTTCTTTCCTGCGTTA
TCCCCTGATTCTGTGGATAACCGTATTACCGCCATGCATTAG
Features (pLannotate 1.2.2; 15 found; start..end, strand, type, name):
     58..361     +  enhancer       CMV enhancer: human cytomegalovirus immediate early enhancer
    362..565     +  promoter       CMV promoter: human cytomegalovirus (CMV) immediate early promoter
    588..632     +  misc_feature   MCS (fragment): multiple cloning site
    640..5076    +  CDS            Tln1 (fragment): TLN1_MOUSE - Also known as Tln. Experimental evidence at protein level: Swiss-Prot protein existence level 1. Probably involved in connections of major cytoskeletal structures to the plasma membrane. High molecular weight cytoskeletal protein concentrated at regions of cell-substratum contact and, in lymphocytes, at cell-cell contacts. From Mus musculus (Mouse).
   5107..5826    +  CDS            mEmerald: brightly fluorescent monomeric variant of GFP mammalian codon-optimized
   5842..5925    +  CDS            large T antigen (fragment): large T antigen from SV40 (simian virus 40)
   5948..6069    +  polyA_signal   SV40 poly(A) signal: SV40 polyadenylation signal
   6103..6531    -  rep_origin     f1 ori (sequence partly withheld): f1 bacteriophage origin of replication; arrow indicates direction of (+) strand synthesis
   6558..6662    +  promoter       AmpR promoter: bla
   6664..7021    +  promoter       SV40 promoter: SV40 enhancer and early promoter
   7056..7850    +  CDS            NeoR/KanR: aminoglycoside phosphotransferase from Tn5; aph(3')-II (or nptII); confers resistance to neomycin, kanamycin, and G418 (Geneticin®)
   7871..8023    +  CDS            ble (fragment): BLE_KLEPN - Experimental evidence at protein level: Swiss-Prot protein existence level 1. Binding protein with a strong affinity to the bleomycin family of antibiotics. Binds to CL990; an antimitotic-antibiotic compound. From Klebsiella pneumoniae.
   8082..8129    +  polyA_signal   HSV TK poly(A) signal: herpes simplex virus thymidine kinase polyadenylation signal (Cole and Stacy, 1985)
   8220..8236    -  polyA_signal   bGH poly(A) signal (fragment): bovine growth hormone polyadenylation signal
   8458..9046    +  rep_origin     ori: high-copy-number ColE1/pMB1/pBR322/pUC origin of replication
