[The description below was written by a language model from this plasmid's Addgene catalogue record and pLannotate feature annotations shown in this document.]
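Description:
Talin-T58-Cterminal-mEmerald is a mammalian expression plasmid of about 9.2 kb built on a Clontech pCMV-type backbone. It encodes a shortened talin fused at its C-terminus to the green fluorescent protein mEmerald. The human cytomegalovirus immediate-early enhancer and promoter drive a single open reading frame. A mouse Tln1 coding segment of roughly 4.4 kb is annotated as a fragment of the full-length protein, consistent with the recorded deletion of rod domains R4 through R10. A short linker region follows, then mEmerald, a bright monomeric, mammalian codon-optimised GFP variant. The transcript is terminated by the SV40 polyadenylation signal. The small large T antigen fragment annotated just upstream of it probably reflects SV40-derived flanking sequence rather than an intended payload.

The plasmid is propagated in E. coli through a high-copy ColE1/pUC-type origin and selected with kanamycin. The same Tn5 aminoglycoside phosphotransferase gene (NeoR/KanR) sits behind tandem bacterial (bla) and SV40 early promoters and ends in an HSV TK polyadenylation signal, so it also confers G418 resistance for selecting stably transfected mammalian cells. An f1 origin is present, which allows single-stranded DNA production. The short ble and bGH poly(A) fragments appear to be backbone remnants with no stated function.

The associated publication concerns how talin determines the nanoscale architecture of focal adhesions. In that context, a truncated talin with a fluorescent tag at its C-terminus would suit imaging the position of that end of the protein within adhesions, and testing how the length of the talin rod affects their organisation. The record itself gives the purpose only as the name of the fusion.
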