Addgene plasmid #202353: Talin-T58-Cterminal-mEmerald
Purpose: Talin(DeltaR4-10)-mEmerald
Depositing lab: Pakorn Kanchanawong. Depositing organization: National University of Singapore. Publication: Talin determines the nanoscale architecture of focal adhesions. Liu J, Wang Y, Goh WI, Goh H, Baird MA, Ruehland S, Teo S, Bate N, Critchley DR, Davidson MW, Kanchanawong P. Proc Natl Acad Sci U S A. 2015 Sep 1;112(35):E4864-73. doi: 10.1073/pnas.1512025112. Epub 2015 Aug 17. PubMed 26283369.
Backbone
  Vector backbone: pCMV
  Backbone manufacturer: Clontech
  Vector type: Mammalian Expression
  Selectable markers: Neomycin (select with G418)
Growth in bacteria
  Bacterial resistance: Kanamycin, 50 μg/mL
  Growth temperature: 37°C
  Growth strain: DH5alpha
  Copy number: Unknown
Gene/Insert
  Gene/Insert name: Talin(DeltaR4-10)-mEmerald
Terms and licenses: Academic/Nonprofit Terms; Industry Terms: Not Available to Industry
How to cite: Talin-T58-Cterminal-mEmerald was a gift from Pakorn Kanchanawong (Addgene plasmid # 202353 ; http://n2t.net/addgene:202353 ; RRID:Addgene_202353)
